Addgene plasmid #204260: pQE60 P126G wgMDH
Purpose: Bacterial expression of P126G wgMDH with IPTG induction - Active site loop mutant
Depositing lab: Malate dehydrogenase CUREs Community (MCC). Depositing organization: University of San Diego. Publication: Organelle and translocatable forms of glyoxysomal malate dehydrogenase. The effect of the N-terminal presequence. Cox B, Chit MM, Weaver T, Gietl C, Bailey J, Bell E, Banaszak L. FEBS J. 2005 Feb;272(3):643-54. doi: 10.1111/j.1742-4658.2004.04475.x. PubMed 15670147.
Backbone
  Vector backbone: pQE60
  Backbone manufacturer: Qiagen
  Backbone size w/o insert (bp): 3391
  Vector type: Bacterial Expression
Growth in bacteria
  Bacterial resistance: Ampicillin, 100 μg/mL
  Growth temperature: 37°C
  Growth strain: DH5alpha
  Copy number: Low Copy
Gene/Insert
  Gene/Insert name: MDHG_CITLA (alt name: watermelon glyoxysomal malate dehydrogenase)
  Species: Citrullus lanatus subsp. Vulgaris
  Insert size (bp): 987
  Mutation: P126G
  Tag / fusion protein: 6X His (C terminal on insert)
  Cloning method: Restriction Enzyme; 5′ cloning site NcoI (destroyed during cloning); 3′ cloning site BglII (not destroyed)
  Sequencing primers: 5′ CCCGAAAAGTGCCACCTG; 3′ CCAGTAATGACCTCAGAAC
Resource information
  A portion of this plasmid was derived from a plasmid made by: Received from Leonard J. Banaszak; Original construct from Christine Gietl
Terms and licenses: Academic/Nonprofit Terms; Industry Terms: Not Available to Industry
Depositor comments: For more information, please see the MDH CUREs Community website: https://www.mdhcures.org/
How to cite: pQE60 P126G wgMDH was a gift from Malate dehydrogenase CUREs Community (MCC) (Addgene plasmid # 204260 ; http://n2t.net/addgene:204260 ; RRID:Addgene_204260)
