[The description below was written by a language model from this plasmid's Addgene catalogue record and pLannotate feature annotations shown in this document.]
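Description:
pQE60 P126G wgMDH is a bacterial expression plasmid built on the Qiagen pQE60 backbone for IPTG-inducible production of a mutant watermelon (Citrullus lanatus) glyoxysomal malate dehydrogenase in E. coli. The full sequenced plasmid is about 4.4 kb. It replicates from a ColE1/pBR322-type origin, with an adjacent bom (basis of mobility) region and only a small remnant of the rop gene. The catalogue lists it as low copy. Selection is by ampicillin, through a complete β-lactamase gene driven by its own promoter. The feature table also shows a partial cat promoter and a chloramphenicol acetyltransferase fragment followed by the rrnB T1 terminator. These are annotated only as fragments, and chloramphenicol is not listed as a selection.

The expression cassette uses the bacteriophage T5 promoter, which is recognised by the host E. coli RNA polymerase. It carries an embedded lac operator and is followed by a second one, so transcription is held off by lac repressor and released by IPTG. No lacI gene is annotated on the plasmid, so the repressor would have to come from the host or another source. Downstream lies the MDHG_CITLA coding sequence (insert about 1 kb), cloned between NcoI (destroyed) and BglII sites and fused at its C terminus to a 6xHis tag for metal-affinity purification. The phage lambda t0 terminator ends the transcript. The insert carries the P126G substitution, which the depositor describes as an active site loop mutant. The plasmid comes from a course-based undergraduate research community focused on malate dehydrogenase. It is suited to expressing and purifying the variant enzyme for comparison with the wild-type protein.
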