Features (pLannotate 1.2.2; 13 found; start..end, strand, type, name):
     10..54      +  promoter       T5 promoter: bacteriophage T5 promoter for E. coli RNA polymerase, with embedded lac operator
     62..78      +  protein_bind   lac operator: The lac repressor binds to the lac operator to inhibit transcription in E. coli. This inhibition can be relieved by adding lactose or isopropyl-β-D-thiogalactopyranoside (IPTG). lac repressor encoded by lacI
    118..1074    +  CDS            MDHG_CITLA (fragment): Experimental evidence at protein level: Swiss-Prot protein existence level 1. From Citrullus lanatus (Watermelon) (Citrullus vulgaris).
   1081..1098    +  CDS            7xHis (fragment): 6xHis affinity tag
   1121..1215    +  terminator     lambda t0 terminator: transcription terminator from phage lambda
   1230..1258    +  promoter       cat promoter (fragment): promoter of the E. coli cat gene encoding chloramphenicol acetyltransferase
   1259..1922    +  CDS            CmR (fragment): chloramphenicol acetyltransferase; cat; confers resistance to chloramphenicol
   1987..2073    +  terminator     rrnB T1 terminator: Escherichia coli rrnB; transcription terminator T1 from the E. coli rrnB gene
   2085..2126    +  CDS            rop (fragment): Rop protein, which maintains plasmids at low copy number; rop
   2228..2368    +  misc_feature   bom: basis of mobility region from pBR322
   2554..3142    -  rep_origin     ori: high-copy-number ColE1/pMB1/pBR322/pUC origin of replication
   3313..4173    -  CDS            AmpR: β-lactamase; bla; confers resistance to ampicillin, carbenicillin, and related antibiotics
   4174..4278    -  promoter       AmpR promoter: bla
>Addgene plasmid #204260 | pQE60 P126G wgMDH | addgene full sequence | sequence record 411014 | Addgene NGS Result
CTCGAGAAATCATAAAAAATTTATTTGCTTTGTGAGCGGATAACAATTATAATAGATTCAATTGTGAGCG
GATAACAATTTCACACAGAATTCATTAAAGAGGAGAAATTAACTATGGCTAAAGGCGGAGCTCCCGGGTT
CAAAGTCGCAATACTTGGCGCTGCCGGTGGCATTGGCCAGCCCCTTGCGATGTTGATGAAGATGAATCCT
CTGGTTTCTGTTCTACATCTATATGATGTAGTCAATGCCCCTGGTGTCACCGCTGATATTAGCCACATGG
ACACGGGTGCTGTGGTGCGTGGATTCTTGGGGCAGCAGCAGCTGGAGGCTGCGCTTACTGGCATGGATCT
TATTATAGTCCCTGCAGGTGTTCCTCGAAAAGGAGGAATGACGAGGGATGATCTGTTCAAAATAAACGCA
GGAATTGTCAAGACTCTGTGTGAAGGGATTGCAAAGTGTTGTCCAAGAGCCATTGTCAACCTGATCAGTA
ATCCTGTGAACTCCACCGTGCCCATCGCAGCTGAAGTTTTCAAGAAGGCTGGAACTTATGATCCAAAGCG
ACTTCTGGGAGTTACAATGCTCGACGTAGTCAGAGCCAATACCTTTGTGGCAGAAGTATTGGGTCTTGAT
CCTCGGGATGTTGATGTTCCAGTTGTTGGCGGTCATGCTGGTGTAACCATTTTGCCCCTTCTATCTCAGG
TGAAGCCTCCAAGTTCTTTCACACAAGAAGAGATTAGTTACCTGACTGATAGGATTCAAAATGGTGGAAC
AGAAGTTGTCGAGGCCAAAGCAGGAGCTGGTTCAGCAACTCTCTCAATGGCTTATGCTGCCGTTAAGTTT
GCAGATGCATGCCTCAGGGGCTTAAGAGGAGATGCTGGTGTCATTGAATGCGCGTTTGTGTCTTCTCAGG
TGACTGAACTTCCATTCTTTGCATCAAAAGTACGACTTGGTCGCAATGGTATCGAAGAAGTATACTCCCT
TGGCCCGCTAAATGAGTATGAGAGGATTGGATTGGAGAAAGCGAAGAAAGAGTTGGCAGGAAGCATTGAG
AAGGGAGTTTCCTTCATCAGAAGCAGATCTCATCACCATCACCATCACTAAGCTTAATTAGCTGAGCTTG
GACTCCTGTTGATAGATCCAGTAATGACCTCAGAACTCCATCTGGATTTGTTCAGAACGCTCGGTTGCCG
CCGGGCGTTTTTTATTGGTGAGAATCCAAGCTAGCTTGGCGAGATTTTCAGGAGCTAAGGAAGCTAAAAT
GGAGAAAAAAATCACTGGATATACCACCGTTGATATATCCCAATGGCATCGTAAAGAACATTTTGAGGCA
TTTCAGTCAGTTGCTCAATGTACCTATAACCAGACCGTTCAGCTGGATATTACGGCCTTTTTAAAGACCG
TAAAGAAAAATAAGCACAAGTTTTATCCGGCCTTTATTCACATTCTTGCCCGCCTGATGAATGCTCATCC
GGAATTTCGTATGGCAATGAAAGACGGTGAGCTGGTGATATGGGATAGTGTTCACCCTTGTTACACCGTT
TTCCATGAGCAAACTGAAACGTTTTCATCGCTCTGGAGTGAATACCACGACGATTTCCGGCAGTTTCTAC
ACATATATTCGCAAGATGTGGCGTGTTACGGTGAAAACCTGGCCTATTTCCCTAAAGGGTTTATTGAGAA
TATGTTTTTCGTCTCAGCCAATCCCTGGGTGAGTTTCACCAGTTTTGATTTAAACGTGGCCAATATGGAC
AACTTCTTCGCCCCCGTTTTCACCATGCATGGGCAAATATTATACGCAAGGCGACAAGGTGCTGATGCCG
CTGGCGATTCAGGTTCATCATGCCGTTTGTGATGGCTTCCATGTCGGCAGAATGCTTAATGAATTACAAC
AGTACTGCGATGAGTGGCAGGGCGGGGCGTAATTTTTTTAAGGCAGTTATTGGTGCCCTTAAACGCCTGG
GGTAATGACTCTCTAGCTTGAGGCATCAAATAAAACGAAAGGCTCAGTCGAAAGACTGGGCCTTTCGTTT
TATCTGTTGTTTGTCGGTGAACGCTCTCCTGAGTAGGACAAATCCGCCCTCTAGAGCTGCCTCGCGCGTT
TCGGTGATGACGGTGAAAACCTCTGACACATGCAGCTCCCGGAGACGGTCACAGCTTGTCTGTAAGCGGA
TGCCGGGAGCAGACAAGCCCGTCAGGGCGCGTCAGCGGGTGTTGGCGGGTGTCGGGGCGCAGCCATGACC
CAGTCACGTAGCGATAGCGGAGTGTATACTGGCTTAACTATGCGGCATCAGAGCAGATTGTACTGAGAGT
GCACCATATGCGGTGTGAAATACCGCACAGATGCGTAAGGAGAAAATACCGCATCAGGCGCTCTTCCGCT
TCCTCGCTCACTGACTCGCTGCGCTCGGTCGTTCGGCTGCGGCGAGCGGTATCAGCTCACTCAAAGGCGG
TAATACGGTTATCCACAGAATCAGGGGATAACGCAGGAAAGAACATGTGAGCAAAAGGCCAGCAAAAGGC
CAGGAACCGTAAAAAGGCCGCGTTGCTGGCGTTTTTCCATAGGCTCCGCCCCCCTGACGAGCATCACAAA
AATCGACGCTCAAGTCAGAGGTGGCGAAACCCGACAGGACTATAAAGATACCAGGCGTTTCCCCCTGGAA
GCTCCCTCGTGCGCTCTCCTGTTCCGACCCTGCCGCTTACCGGATACCTGTCCGCCTTTCTCCCTTCGGG
AAGCGTGGCGCTTTCTCATAGCTCACGCTGTAGGTATCTCAGTTCGGTGTAGGTCGTTCGCTCCAAGCTG
GGCTGTGTGCACGAACCCCCCGTTCAGCCCGACCGCTGCGCCTTATCCGGTAACTATCGTCTTGAGTCCA
ACCCGGTAAGACACGACTTATCGCCACTGGCAGCAGCCACTGGTAACAGGATTAGCAGAGCGAGGTATGT
AGGCGGTGCTACAGAGTTCTTGAAGTGGTGGCCTAACTACGGCTACACTAGAAGGACAGTATTTGGTATC
TGCGCTCTGCTGAAGCCAGTTACCTTCGGAAAAAGAGTTGGTAGCTCTTGATCCGGCAAACAAACCACCG
CTGGTAGCGGTGGTTTTTTTGTTTGCAAGCAGCAGATTACGCGCAGAAAAAAAGGATCTCAAGAAGATCC
TTTGATCTTTTCTACGGGGTCTGACGCTCAGTGGAACGAAAACTCACGTTAAGGGATTTTGGTCATGAGA
TTATCAAAAAGGATCTTCACCTAGATCCTTTTAAATTAAAAATGAAGTTTTAAATCAATCTAAAGTATAT
ATGAGTAAACTTGGTCTGACAGTTACCAATGCTTAATCAGTGAGGCACCTATCTCAGCGATCTGTCTATT
TCGTTCATCCATAGTTGCCTGACTCCCCGTCGTGTAGATAACTACGATACGGGAGGGCTTACCATCTGGC
CCCAGTGCTGCAATGATACCGCGAGACCCACGCTCACCGGCTCCAGATTTATCAGCAATAAACCAGCCAG
CCGGAAGGGCCGAGCGCAGAAGTGGTCCTGCAACTTTATCCGCCTCCATCCAGTCTATTAATTGTTGCCG
GGAAGCTAGAGTAAGTAGTTCGCCAGTTAATAGTTTGCGCAACGTTGTTGCCATTGCTACAGGCATCGTG
GTGTCACGCTCGTCGTTTGGTATGGCTTCATTCAGCTCCGGTTCCCAACGATCAAGGCGAGTTACATGAT
CCCCCATGTTGTGCAAAAAAGCGGTTAGCTCCTTCGGTCCTCCGATCGTTGTCAGAAGTAAGTTGGCCGC
AGTGTTATCACTCATGGTTATGGCAGCACTGCATAATTCTCTTACTGTCATGCCATCCGTAAGATGCTTT
TCTGTGACTGGTGAGTACTCAACCAAGTCATTCTGAGAATAGTGTATGCGGCGACCGAGTTGCTCTTGCC
CGGCGTCAATACGGGATAATACCGCGCCACATAGCAGAACTTTAAAAGTGCTCATCATTGGAAAACGTTC
TTCGGGGCGAAAACTCTCAAGGATCTTACCGCTGTTGAGATCCAGTTCGATGTAACCCACTCGTGCACCC
AACTGATCTTCAGCATCTTTTACTTTCACCAGCGTTTCTGGGTGAGCAAAAACAGGAAGGCAAAATGCCG
CAAAAAAGGGAATAAGGGCGACACGGAAATGTTGAATACTCATACTCTTCCTTTTTCAATATTATTGAAG
CATTTATCAGGGTTATTGTCTCATGAGCGGATACATATTTGAATGTATTTAGAAAAATAAACAAATAGGG
GTTCCGCGCACATTTCCCCGAAAAGTGCCACCTGACGTCTAAGAAACCATTATTATCATGACATTAACCT
ATAAAAATAGGCGTATCACGAGGCCCTTTCGTCTTCAC
